Addgene plasmid #115181: pENTR223-PARK7E163K
Purpose: Gateway cloning of PARK7E163K into any destination vector
Depositing lab: Mohan Babu. Depositing organization: University of Regina. Publication: Rewiring of the Human Mitochondrial Interactome during Neuronal Reprogramming Reveals Regulators of the Respirasome and Neurogenesis. Moutaoufik MT, Malty R, Amin S, Zhang Q, Phanse S, Gagarinova A, Zilocchi M, Hoell L, Minic Z, Gagarinova M, Aoki H, Stockwell J, Jessulat M, Goebels F, Broderick K, Scott NE, Vlasblom J, Musso G, Prasad B, Lamantea E, Garavaglia B, Rajput A, Murayama K, Okazaki Y, Foster LJ, Bader GD, Cayabyab FS, Babu M. iScience. 2019 Sep 4;19:1114-1132. doi: 10.1016/j.isci.2019.08.057. PubMed 31536960.
Backbone
  Vector backbone: pENTR223
  Backbone manufacturer: Thermo Scientific
  Backbone size w/o insert (bp): 2790
  Vector type: gateway cloning into appropriate destination vectors
Growth in bacteria
  Bacterial resistance: Spectinomycin, 50 μg/mL
  Growth temperature: 37°C
  Growth strain: DH5alpha
  Copy number: High Copy
Gene/Insert
  Gene/Insert name: PARK7E163K
  Species: H. sapiens (human)
  Insert size (bp): 567
  Mutation: p.E163K
  Entrez Gene: PARK7 (a.k.a. DJ-1, DJ1, GATD2, HEL-S-67p)
  Cloning method: Restriction Enzyme; 5′ cloning site BsmBI (not destroyed); 3′ cloning site XbaI (not destroyed)
  Sequencing primers: 5′ M13_F; 3′ M13_R
Terms and licenses: Academic/Nonprofit Terms; Industry Terms: Not Available to Industry
Depositor comments: Derived from HsCD00383508 from Harvard PlasmidID. Mutagenesis performed using overlap-extension PCR in combination with Restriction digestion/ligation.
How to cite: pENTR223-PARK7E163K was a gift from Mohan Babu (Addgene plasmid # 115181 ; http://n2t.net/addgene:115181 ; RRID:Addgene_115181)
