[The description below was written by a language model from this plasmid's Addgene catalogue record and pLannotate feature annotations shown in this document.]
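Description:
pENTR223-PARK7E163K is a Gateway entry clone built on the pENTR223 backbone, carrying the human PARK7 (DJ-1) coding sequence with the point mutation p.E163K. It is a small, 3,357 nt bacterial plasmid that replicates in E. coli from a high-copy ColE1/pUC-type origin. Selection is with spectinomycin through the aadA (SmR) aminoglycoside adenylyltransferase gene, which lies downstream of a class 1 integron Pc promoter fragment and a short remnant of a gentamicin resistance gene. Upstream of the cloning region, the rrnB T1 and T2 terminators help insulate the insert from read-through transcription. Short lacI and lacZα fragments are also annotated there and appear to be non-functional backbone remnants.

The 567 bp PARK7 open reading frame is flanked by two attL recombination sites, annotated by the software as attL3 on the 5′ side and attL2 on the 3′ side. These sites allow LR Clonase-mediated transfer of the insert into a Gateway destination vector. The entry clone has no annotated promoter positioned to express the gene. The only promoter near the insert is a T7 promoter beyond the 3′ attL site, oriented back toward it, so expression depends on the promoter, tags and host range supplied by the chosen destination vector. According to the record, the construct was derived from an existing wild-type PARK7 entry clone. The mutation was introduced by overlap-extension PCR, followed by restriction digestion and ligation through BsmBI and XbaI sites, both of which were retained. M13 forward and reverse primer sites are listed for sequencing the insert. The stated purpose is to move this PARK7 variant into any destination vector, and the associated publication concerns the human mitochondrial interactome during neuronal reprogramming.
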