Features (pLannotate 1.2.2; 12 found; start..end, strand, type, name):
    121..213     +  CDS            lacI (fragment): lac repressor; lacI; The lac repressor binds to the lac operator to inhibit transcription in E. coli. This inhibition can be relieved by adding lactose or isopropyl-β-D-thiogalactopyranoside (IPTG).
    268..295     -  terminator     rrnB T2 terminator: transcription terminator T2 from the E. coli rrnB gene
    427..470     +  terminator     rrnB T1 terminator: Escherichia coli rrnB; transcription terminator T1 from the E. coli rrnB gene
    517..553     -  CDS            lacZα (fragment): LacZα fragment of β-galactosidase; lacZ fragment
    570..665     +  protein_bind   attL3: mutant version of attL; recombination site for the Gateway® LR reaction LR Clonase™
    668..1234    +  CDS            PARK7: PARK7_HUMAN - Experimental evidence at protein level: Swiss-Prot protein existence level 1. Multifunctional protein with controversial molecular function which plays an important role in cell protection against oxidative stress and cell death acting as oxidative stress sensor and redox- sensitive chaperone and protease (PubMed:17015834, PubMed:20304780, PubMed:18711745, PubMed:12796482, PubMed:19229105, PubMed:25416785, PubMed:26995087, PubMed:28993701). It is involved in neuroprotective mechanisms like the stabilization of NFE2L2 and PINK1 proteins, male fertility as a positive regulator of a
   1236..1335    -  protein_bind   attL2: mutant version of attL; recombination site for the Gateway® LR reaction LR Clonase™
   1353..1371    -  promoter       T7 promoter: promoter for bacteriophage T7 RNA polymerase
   1561..1584    +  promoter       Pc promoter (fragment): intI1 (promoter lies within the coding sequence); class 1 integron promoter
   1760..1816    +  CDS            GmR (fragment): gentamycin acetyltransferase; aacC1; confers resistance to gentamycin
   1823..2614    +  CDS            SmR: aminoglycoside adenylyltransferase (Murphy, 1985); aadA; confers resistance to spectinomycin and streptomycin
   2707..3295    +  rep_origin     ori: high-copy-number ColE1/pMB1/pBR322/pUC origin of replication
>Addgene plasmid #115181 | pENTR223-PARK7E163K | addgene full sequence | sequence record 225337 | Addgene NGS Result
CTTTCCTGCGTTATCCCCTGATTCTGTGGATAACCGTATTACCGCCTTTGAGTGAGCTGATACCGCTCGC
CGCAGCCGAACGACCGAGCGCAGCGAGTCAGTGAGCGAGGAAGCGGAAGAGCGCCCAATACGCAAACCGC
CTCTCCCCGCGCGTTGGCCGATTCATTAATGCAGCTGGCACGACAGGTTTCCCGACTGGAAAGCGGGCAG
TGAGCGCAACGCAATTAATACGCGTACCGCTAGCCAGGAAGAGTTTGTAGAAACGCAAAAAGGCCATCCG
TCAGGATGGCCTTCTGCTTAGTTTGATGCCTGGCAGTTTATGGCGGGCGTCCTGCCCGCCACCCTCCGGG
CCGTTGCTTCACAACGTTCAAATCCGCTCCCGGCGGATTTGTCCTACTCAGGAGAGCGTTCACCGACAAA
CAACAGATAAAACGAAAGGCCCAGTCTTCCGACTGAGCCTTTCGTTTTATTTGATGCCTGGCAGTTCCCT
ACTCTCGCGTTAACGCTAGCATGGATGTTTTCCCAGTCACGACGTTGTAAAACGACGGCCAGTCTTAAGC
TCGGGCCCCAAATAATGATTTTATTTTGACTGATAGTGACCTGTTCGTTGCAACAAATTGATGAGCAATG
CTTTTTTATAATGCCAACTTTGTACAAAAAAGTTGGCATGGCTTCCAAAAGAGCTCTGGTCATCCTGGCT
AAAGGAGCAGAGGAAATGGAGACGGTCATCCCTGTAGATGTCATGAGGCGAGCTGGGATTAAGGTCACCG
TTGCAGGCCTGGCTGGAAAAGACCCAGTACAGTGTAGCCGTGATGTGGTCATTTGTCCTGATGCCAGCCT
TGAAGATGCAAAAAAAGAGGGACCATATGATGTGGTGGTTCTACCAGGAGGTAATCTGGGTGCACAGAAT
TTATCTGAGTCTGCTGCTGTGAAGGAGATACTGAAGGAGCAGGAAAACCGGAAGGGCCTGATAGCCGCCA
TCTGTGCAGGTCCTACTGCTCTGTTGGCTCATGAAATAGGTTTTGGAAGTAAAGTTACAACACACCCTCT
TGCTAAAGACAAAATGATGAATGGAGGTCATTACACCTACTCTGAGAATCGTGTGGAAAAAGACGGCCTG
ATTCTTACAAGCCGGGGGCCTGGGACCAGCTTCAAGTTTGCGCTTGCAATTGTTGAAGCCCTGAATGGCA
AGGGGGTGGCGGCTCAAGTGAAGGCTCCACTTGTTCTTAAAGACTACCCAACTTTCTTGTACAAAGTTGG
CATTATAAGAAAGCATTGCTTATCAATTTGTTGCAACGAACAGGTCACTATCAGTCAAAATAAAATCATT
ATTTGCCATCCAGCTGATATCCCCTATAGTGAGTCGTATTACATGGTCATAGCTGTTTCCTGGCAGCTCT
GGCCCGTGTCTCAAAATCTCTGATGTTACATTGCACAAGATAAAAATATATCATCATGCCTCCTCTAGAC
CAGCCAGGACAGAAATGCCTCGACTTCGCTGCTACCCAAGGTTGCCGGGTGACGCACACCGTGGAAACGG
ATGAAGGCACGAACCCAGTGGACATAAGCCTGTTCGGTTCGTAAGCTGTAATGCAAGTAGCGTATGCGCT
CACGCAACTGGTCCAGAACCTTGACCGAACGCAGCGGTGGTAACGGCGCAGTGGCGGTTTTCATGGCTTG
TTATGACTGTTTTTTTGGGGTACAGTCTATGCCTCGGGCATCCAAGCAGCAAGCGCGTTACGCCGTGGGT
CGATGTTTGATGTTATGGAGCAGCAACGATGTTACGCAGCAGGGCAGTCGCCCTAAAACAAAGTTAAACA
TTATGAGGGAAGCGGTGATCGCCGAAGTATCGACTCAACTATCAGAGGTAGTTGGCGTCATCGAGCGCCA
TCTCGAACCGACGTTGCTGGCCGTACATTTGTACGGCTCCGCAGTGGATGGCGGCCTGAAGCCACACAGT
GATATTGATTTGCTGGTTACGGTGACCGTAAGGCTTGATGAAACAACGCGGCGAGCTTTGATCAACGACC
TTTTGGAAACTTCGGCTTCCCCTGGAGAGAGCGAGATTCTCCGCGCTGTAGAAGTCACCATTGTTGTGCA
CGACGACATCATTCCGTGGCGTTATCCAGCTAAGCGCGAACTGCAATTTGGAGAATGGCAGCGCAATGAC
ATTCTTGCAGGTATCTTCGAGCCAGCCACGATCGACATTGATCTGGCTATCTTGCTGACAAAAGCAAGAG
AACATAGCGTTGCCTTGGTAGGTCCAGCGGCGGAGGAACTCTTTGATCCGGTTCCTGAACAGGATCTATT
TGAGGCGCTAAATGAAACCTTAACGCTATGGAACTCGCCGCCCGACTGGGCTGGCGATGAGCGAAATGTA
GTGCTTACGTTGTCCCGCATTTGGTACAGCGCAGTAACCGGCAAAATCGCGCCGAAGGATGTCGCTGCCG
ACTGGGCAATGGAGCGCCTGCCGGCCCAGTATCAGCCCGTCATACTTGAAGCTAGACAGGCTTATCTTGG
ACAAGAAGAAGATCGCTTGGCCTCGCGCGCAGATCAGTTGGAAGAATTTGTCCACTACGTGAAAGGCGAG
ATCACCAAGGTAGTCGGCAAATAACCCTCGAGCCACCCATGACCAAAATCCCTTAACGTGAGTTACGCGT
CGTTCCACTGAGCGTCAGACCCCGTAGAAAAGATCAAAGGATCTTCTTGAGATCCTTTTTTTCTGCGCGT
AATCTGCTGCTTGCAAACAAAAAAACCACCGCTACCAGCGGTGGTTTGTTTGCCGGATCAAGAGCTACCA
ACTCTTTTTCCGAAGGTAACTGGCTTCAGCAGAGCGCAGATACCAAATACTGTTCTTCTAGTGTAGCCGT
AGTTAGGCCACCACTTCAAGAACTCTGTAGCACCGCCTACATACCTCGCTCTGCTAATCCTGTTACCAGT
GGCTGCTGCCAGTGGCGATAAGTCGTGTCTTACCGGGTTGGACTCAAGACGATAGTTACCGGATAAGGCG
CAGCGGTCGGGCTGAACGGGGGGTTCGTGCACACAGCCCAGCTTGGAGCGAACGACCTACACCGAACTGA
GATACCTACAGCGTGAGCTATGAGAAAGCGCCACGCTTCCCGAAGGGAGAAAGGCGGACAGGTATCCGGT
AAGCGGCAGGGTCGGAACAGGAGAGCGCACGAGGGAGCTTCCAGGGGGAAACGCCTGGTATCTTTATAGT
CCTGTCGGGTTTCGCCACCTCTGACTTGAGCGTCGATTTTTGTGATGCTCGTCAGGGGGGCGGAGCCTAT
GGAAAAACGCCAGCAACGCGGCCTTTTTACGGTTCCTGGCCTTTTGCTGGCCTTTTGCTCACATGTT
